Addgene plasmid #212764: pUra3-pCUP1-CUbo(K63R)
Purpose: (Empty Backbone) N-terminal PCR-based tagging with pCUP1-CUbo(K63R) in budding yeast with URA3 selection
Depositing lab: Helle Ulrich. Depositing organization: Institut fuer Molekulare Biologie (IMB Mainz). Publication: Ubiquiton-An inducible, linkage-specific polyubiquitylation tool. Renz C, Asimaki E, Meister C, Albanese V, Petriukov K, Krapoth NC, Wegmann S, Wollscheid HP, Wong RP, Fulzele A, Chen JX, Leon S, Ulrich HD. Mol Cell. 2024 Jan 18;84(2):386-400.e11. doi: 10.1016/j.molcel.2023.11.016. Epub 2023 Dec 15. PubMed 38103558.
Backbone
  Vector backbone: pYM-N
  Vector type: PCR-based tagging
  Selectable markers: URA3
Growth in bacteria
  Bacterial resistance: Ampicillin, 100 μg/mL
  Growth temperature: 37°C
  Growth strain: Top10
  Copy number: High Copy
Gene/Insert
  Gene/Insert name: None
Terms and licenses: Academic/Nonprofit Terms; Industry Terms: Not Available to Industry
Depositor comments: pHU5093; cloning method: site-directed mutagenesis
How to cite: pUra3-pCUP1-CUbo(K63R) was a gift from Helle Ulrich (Addgene plasmid # 212764 ; http://n2t.net/addgene:212764 ; RRID:Addgene_212764)
