[The description below was written by a language model from this plasmid's Addgene catalogue record and pLannotate feature annotations shown in this document.]
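Description:
pUra3-pCUP1-CUbo(K63R) is a template plasmid of the pYM-N series, used for PCR-based N-terminal tagging of genes at their chromosomal loci in budding yeast. It is not designed to replicate in yeast: the feature table shows no yeast origin or centromere, only a high-copy ColE1/pUC-type origin and an ampicillin resistance gene (bla with its own promoter) for propagation in E. coli. It is listed as an empty backbone with no gene insert, because the module itself is the functional content. Short fragments annotated as lacI, rop and bom, together with T7 and SP6 promoters flanking the cassette, are backbone remnants.

The amplifiable cassette consists of the S. cerevisiae URA3 marker with its native promoter, followed in the same orientation by the copper-inducible CUP1 promoter. That promoter drives an open reading frame composed of human FKBP12 (FKBP1A) fused to a fragment of yeast ubiquitin. When the cassette is amplified with primers carrying homology to a target locus and integrated upstream of a gene's coding sequence, the endogenous promoter is replaced by CUP1. The encoded protein then acquires the FKBP–ubiquitin-fragment "CUbo" tag at its N terminus, and integrants are selected by uracil prototrophy; URA3 is also counterselectable with 5-FOA.

The associated publication title describes an inducible, linkage-specific polyubiquitylation tool. In that context, the FKBP moiety presumably acts as a chemically inducible dimerisation handle, although the record does not spell out the mechanism. The K63R designation indicates a lysine-to-arginine change at ubiquitin position 63, introduced by site-directed mutagenesis. This change would be expected to prevent K63-linked chain extension on the tag, making it a likely linkage-deficient control variant.
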