Features (pLannotate 1.2.2; 13 found; start..end, strand, type, name):
     93..308     +  promoter       URA3 promoter: S. cerevisiae URA3
    309..1112    +  CDS            URA3: orotidine-5'-phosphate decarboxylase, required for uracil biosynthesis; S. cerevisiae URA3; yeast auxotrophic marker, counterselectable with 5-fluoroorotic acid (5-FOA)
   1383..1617    +  promoter       CUP1 promoter: S. cerevisiae CUP1; inducible metallothionein promoter, regulated by Cu2+
   1680..2003    +  CDS            FKBP1A: FKB1A_HUMAN - Also known as FKBP1, FKBP12. Experimental evidence at protein level: Swiss-Prot protein existence level 1. Keeps in an inactive conformation TGFBR1, the TGF-beta type I serine/threonine kinase receptor, preventing TGF-beta receptor activation in absence of ligand. Recruits SMAD7 to ACVR1B which prevents the association of SMAD2 and SMAD3 with the activin receptor complex, thereby blocking the activin signal. May modulate the RYR1 calcium channel activity. PPIases accelerate the folding of proteins. It catalyzes the cis-trans isomerization of proline imidic peptide bonds in oligop
   2013..2136    +  CDS            ubiquitin (fragment): Saccharomyces cerevisiae ubiquitin
   2207..2225    -  promoter       T7 promoter: promoter for bacteriophage T7 RNA polymerase
   2247..2300    -  CDS            lacI (fragment): lac repressor; lacI; The lac repressor binds to the lac operator to inhibit transcription in E. coli. This inhibition can be relieved by adding lactose or isopropyl-β-D-thiogalactopyranoside (IPTG).
   2483..3071    -  rep_origin     ori: high-copy-number ColE1/pMB1/pBR322/pUC origin of replication
   3242..4102    -  CDS            AmpR: β-lactamase; bla; confers resistance to ampicillin, carbenicillin, and related antibiotics
   4103..4207    -  promoter       AmpR promoter: bla
   4302..4337    +  CDS            rop (fragment): Rop protein, which maintains plasmids at low copy number; rop
   4439..4490    +  misc_feature   bom (fragment): basis of mobility region from pBR322
   4553..2       +  promoter       SP6 promoter (across the origin): promoter for bacteriophage SP6 RNA polymerase
>Addgene plasmid #212764 | pUra3-pCUP1-CUbo(K63R) | addgene full sequence | sequence record 420251 | Addgene NGS Result
GAACGCGGCCGCCAGCTGAAGCTTCGTACGCTGCAGGTCGACGGATCCCCGGGTTAATTAAGGCGCGCCA
GATCTTATCACGAGGCCAGCTTTTCAATTCATCATTTTTTTTTTATTCTTTTTTTTGATTTCGGTTTCCT
TGAAATTTTTTTGATTCGGTAATCTCCGAACAGAAGGAAGAACGAAGGAAGGAGCACAGACTTAGATTGG
TATATATACGCATATGTAGTGTTGAAGAAACATGAAATTGCCCAGTATTCTTAACCCAACTGCACAGAAC
AAAAACATGCAGGAAACGAAGATAAATCATGTCGAAAGCTACATATAAGGAACGTGCTGCTACTCATCCT
AGTCCTGTTGCTGCCAAGCTATTTAATATCATGCACGAAAAGCAAACAAACTTGTGTGCTTCATTGGATG
TTCGTACCACCAAGGAATTACTGGAGTTAGTTGAAGCATTAGGTCCCAAAATTTGTTTACTAAAAACACA
TGTGGATATCTTGACTGATTTTTCCATGGAGGGCACAGTTAAGCCGCTAAAGGCATTATCCGCCAAGTAC
AATTTTTTACTCTTCGAAGACAGAAAATTTGCTGACATTGGTAATACAGTCAAATTGCAGTACTCTGCGG
GTGTATACAGAATAGCAGAATGGGCAGACATTACGAATGCACACGGTGTGGTGGGCCCAGGTATTGTTAG
CGGTTTGAAGCAGGCGGCAGAAGAAGTAACAAAGGAACCTAGAGGCCTTTTGATGTTAGCAGAATTGTCA
TGCAAGGGCTCCCTATCTACTGGAGAATATACTAAGGGTACTGTTGACATTGCGAAGAGCGACAAAGATT
TTGTTATCGGCTTTATTGCTCAAAGAGACATGGGTGGAAGAGATGAAGGTTACGATTGGTTGATTATGAC
ACCCGGTGTGGGTTTAGATGACAAGGGAGACGCATTGGGTCAACAGTATAGAACCGTGGATGATGTGGTC
TCTACAGGATCTGACATTATTATTGTTGGAAGAGGACTATTTGCAAAGGGAAGGGATGCTAAGGTAGAGG
GTGAACGTTACAGAAAAGCAGGCTGGGAAGCATATTTGAGAAGATGCGGCCAGCAAAACTAAAAAACTGT
ATTATAAGTAAATGCATGTATACTAAACTCACAAATTAGAGCTTCAATTTAATTATATCAGTTATTACCC
GCCCTTTCGTGAGCTCTAGTAAGCCGATCCCATTACCGACATTTGGGCGCTATACGTGCATATGTTCATG
TATGTATCTGTATTTAAAACACTTTTGTATTATTTTTCCTCATATATGTGTATAGGTTTATACGGATGAT
TTAATTATTACTTCACCACCCTTTATTTCGGGCTGATATCTTAGCCTTGTTACTAGTTAGAAAAAGACAT
TTTTGCTGTCAGTCACTGTCAAGAGATTCTTTTGCTGGCATTTCTTCTAGAAGCAAAAAGAGCGATGCGT
CTTTTCCGCTGAACCGTTCCAGCAAAAAAGACTACCAACGCAATATGGATTGTCAGAATCATATAAAAGA
GAAGCAAATAACTCCTTGTCTTGTATCAATTGCATTATAATATCTTCTTGTTAGTGCAATATCATATAGA
AGTCATCGAAATAGATATTAAGAAAAACAAACTGTACAATCAATCAATCAATCATCACATAAATCCGGAA
TGGGAGTGCAGGTGGAAACCATCTCCCCAGGAGACGGGCGCACCTTCCCCAAGCGCGGCCAGACCTGCGT
GGTGCACTACACCGGGATGCTTGAAGATGGAAAGAAATTTGATTCCTCCCGGGACAGAAACAAGCCCTTT
AAGTTTATGCTAGGCAAGCAGGAGGTGATCCGAGGCTGGGAAGAAGGGGTTGCCCAGATGAGTGTGGGTC
AGAGAGCCAAACTGACTATATCTCCAGATTATGCCTATGGTGCCACTGGGCACCCAGGCATCATCCCACC
ACATGCCACTCTCGTCTTCGATGTGGAGCTTCTAAAACTGGAAGGGTCGACCGGTATCCCTCCAGATCAA
CAAAGATTGATCTTTGCCGGTAAGCAGCTAGAAGACGGTAGAACGCTGTCTGATTACAACATTCAGCGAG
AGTCCACCTTACATCTTGTGCTAAGGCTAAGAGGTGTTGCGACAGAGAATTCATCGATGATATCAGATCC
ACTAGTGGCCTATGCGGCCGCGGATCTGCCGGTCTCCCTATAGTGAGTCGTATTAATTTCGATAAGCCAG
GTTAACCTGCATTAATGAATCGGCCAACGCGCGGGGAGAGGCGGTTTGCGTATTGGGCGCTCTTCCGCTT
CCTCGCTCACTGACTCGCTGCGCTCGGTCGTTCGGCTGCGGCGAGCGGTATCAGCTCACTCAAAGGCGGT
AATACGGTTATCCACAGAATCAGGGGATAACGCAGGAAAGAACATGTGAGCAAAAGGCCAGCAAAAGGCC
AGGAACCGTAAAAAGGCCGCGTTGCTGGCGTTTTTCCATAGGCTCCGCCCCCCTGACGAGCATCACAAAA
ATCGACGCTCAAGTCAGAGGTGGCGAAACCCGACAGGACTATAAAGATACCAGGCGTTTCCCCCTGGAAG
CTCCCTCGTGCGCTCTCCTGTTCCGACCCTGCCGCTTACCGGATACCTGTCCGCCTTTCTCCCTTCGGGA
AGCGTGGCGCTTTCTCATAGCTCACGCTGTAGGTATCTCAGTTCGGTGTAGGTCGTTCGCTCCAAGCTGG
GCTGTGTGCACGAACCCCCCGTTCAGCCCGACCGCTGCGCCTTATCCGGTAACTATCGTCTTGAGTCCAA
CCCGGTAAGACACGACTTATCGCCACTGGCAGCAGCCACTGGTAACAGGATTAGCAGAGCGAGGTATGTA
GGCGGTGCTACAGAGTTCTTGAAGTGGTGGCCTAACTACGGCTACACTAGAAGAACAGTATTTGGTATCT
GCGCTCTGCTGAAGCCAGTTACCTTCGGAAAAAGAGTTGGTAGCTCTTGATCCGGCAAACAAACCACCGC
TGGTAGCGGTGGTTTTTTTGTTTGCAAGCAGCAGATTACGCGCAGAAAAAAAGGATCTCAAGAAGATCCT
TTGATCTTTTCTACGGGGTCTGACGCTCAGTGGAACGAAAACTCACGTTAAGGGATTTTGGTCATGAGAT
TATCAAAAAGGATCTTCACCTAGATCCTTTTAAATTAAAAATGAAGTTTTAAATCAATCTAAAGTATATA
TGAGTAAACTTGGTCTGACAGTTACCAATGCTTAATCAGTGAGGCACCTATCTCAGCGATCTGTCTATTT
CGTTCATCCATAGTTGCCTGACTCCCCGTCGTGTAGATAACTACGATACGGGAGGGCTTACCATCTGGCC
CCAGTGCTGCAATGATACCGCGAGACCCACGCTCACCGGCTCCAGATTTATCAGCAATAAACCAGCCAGC
CGGAAGGGCCGAGCGCAGAAGTGGTCCTGCAACTTTATCCGCCTCCATCCAGTCTATTAATTGTTGCCGG
GAAGCTAGAGTAAGTAGTTCGCCAGTTAATAGTTTGCGCAACGTTGTTGCCATTGCTACAGGCATCGTGG
TGTCACGCTCGTCGTTTGGTATGGCTTCATTCAGCTCCGGTTCCCAACGATCAAGGCGAGTTACATGATC
CCCCATGTTGTGCAAAAAAGCGGTTAGCTCCTTCGGTCCTCCGATCGTTGTCAGAAGTAAGTTGGCCGCA
GTGTTATCACTCATGGTTATGGCAGCACTGCATAATTCTCTTACTGTCATGCCATCCGTAAGATGCTTTT
CTGTGACTGGTGAGTACTCAACCAAGTCATTCTGAGAATAGTGTATGCGGCGACCGAGTTGCTCTTGCCC
GGCGTCAATACGGGATAATACCGCGCCACATAGCAGAACTTTAAAAGTGCTCATCATTGGAAAACGTTCT
TCGGGGCGAAAACTCTCAAGGATCTTACCGCTGTTGAGATCCAGTTCGATGTAACCCACTCGTGCACCCA
ACTGATCTTCAGCATCTTTTACTTTCACCAGCGTTTCTGGGTGAGCAAAAACAGGAAGGCAAAATGCCGC
AAAAAAGGGAATAAGGGCGACACGGAAATGTTGAATACTCATACTCTTCCTTTTTCAATATTATTGAAGC
ATTTATCAGGGTTATTGTCTCATGAGCGGATACATATTTGAATGTATTTAGAAAAATAAACAAATAGGGG
TTCCGCGCACATTTCCCCGAAAAGTGCCACCTGACGTCTAAGAAACCATTATTATCATGACATTAACCTA
TAAAAATAGGCGTATCACGAGGCCCTTTCGTCTCGCGCGTTTCGGTGATGACGGTGAAAACCTCTGACAC
ATGCAGCTCCCGGAGACGGTCACAGCTTGTCTGTAAGCGGATGCCGGGAGCAGACAAGCCCGTCAGGGCG
CGTCAGCGGGTGTTGGCGGGTGTCGGGGCTGGCTTAACTATGCGGCATCAGAGCAGATTGTACTGAGAGT
GCACCATATGGACATATTGTCGTTAGAACGCGGCTACAATTAATACATAACCTTATGTATCATACACATA
CGATTTAGGTGACACTATA
